Addgene plasmid #85969: pMH0001
Purpose: UCOE-SFFV-dCas9-BFP-KRAB
Depositing lab: Jonathan Weissman. Depositing organization: University of California, San Francisco (UCSF). Publication: A Multiplexed Single-Cell CRISPR Screening Platform Enables Systematic Dissection of the Unfolded Protein Response. Adamson B, Norman TM, Jost M, Cho MY, Nunez JK, Chen Y, Villalta JE, Gilbert LA, Horlbeck MA, Hein MY, Pak RA, Gray AN, Gross CA, Dixit A, Parnas O, Regev A, Weissman JS. Cell. 2016 Dec 15;167(7):1867-1882.e21. doi: 10.1016/j.cell.2016.11.048. PubMed 27984733.
Backbone
  Vector backbone: pHR-SFFV-dCas9-BFP-KRAB
  Modifications to backbone: insertion of minimal UCOE upstream of SFFV promoter
  Vector type: Mammalian Expression, Lentiviral
  Selectable markers: BFP fluorescence
Growth in bacteria
  Bacterial resistance: Ampicillin, 100 μg/mL
  Growth temperature: 37°C
  Growth strain: NEB Stable
  Copy number: Unknown
Gene/Insert
  Gene/Insert name: dCas9 (alt name: nuclease-deficient Cas9)
  Species: Streptococcus pyogenes
  Mutation: D10A, H840A
  Promoter: SFFV
  Tag / fusion protein: BFP-KRAB (C terminal on insert)
  Cloning method: Gibson Cloning
  Sequencing primers: 5′ AGTGCAGGGGAAAGAATAGTAGAC; 3′ CTGAACTTCTCTATTCTTGGTTTGG
Terms and licenses: Academic/Nonprofit Terms; Industry Terms: Not Available to Industry
How to cite: pMH0001 was a gift from Jonathan Weissman (Addgene plasmid # 85969 ; http://n2t.net/addgene:85969 ; RRID:Addgene_85969)
