[The description below was written by a language model from this plasmid's Addgene catalogue record and pLannotate feature annotations shown in this document.]
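Description:
pMH0001 is a 14.8 kb HIV-1-based lentiviral transfer plasmid for stable mammalian expression of a CRISPR interference (CRISPRi) effector. It derives from the pHR-SFFV-dCas9-BFP-KRAB backbone, modified by inserting a minimal ubiquitous chromatin opening element (UCOE) upstream of the SFFV promoter. UCOEs are generally used to counteract silencing of integrated transgenes. The automated feature table does not label the UCOE, but there is an unannotated gap between the cPPT/CTS and the SFFV promoter where it would be expected. In bacteria the plasmid replicates from a high-copy ColE1/pUC-type origin and is selected with ampicillin through the bla gene. The backbone also carries remnants of older vectors (fragments of TcR, rop, bom and lacI, plus an SV40 promoter–gpt–SV40 poly(A) segment), which lie outside the viral genome.

The packaged region is bounded by a truncated 5' LTR and a self-inactivating ΔU3 3' LTR. It contains the Ψ packaging signal with a partial gag sequence, the RRE for Rev-dependent RNA export, and the cPPT/CTS. Within it, the spleen focus-forming virus promoter drives a single open reading frame. This encodes Streptococcus pyogenes Cas9 carrying the D10A and H840A mutations that abolish nuclease activity (dCas9), fused at its C terminus to TagBFP and then to the KRAB repression domain of ZNF10. A WPRE follows the coding sequence to enhance transcript expression. When directed by a separately supplied guide RNA, dCas9-KRAB binds near a target promoter and represses transcription without cutting DNA. No drug resistance marker for mammalian cells is recorded, so transduced cells are identified and sorted by BFP fluorescence. The associated publication used this type of construct to build CRISPRi cell lines for multiplexed single-cell CRISPR screening.
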