Features (pLannotate 1.2.2; 35 found; start..end, strand, type, name):
     23..41      -  promoter       SP6 promoter: promoter for bacteriophage SP6 RNA polymerase
    269..548     +  CDS            TcR (fragment): tetracycline efflux protein; tet; confers resistance to tetracycline
    549..597     -  misc_feature   bom (fragment): basis of mobility region from pBR322
    699..734     -  CDS            rop (fragment): Rop protein, which maintains plasmids at low copy number; rop
    829..933     +  promoter       AmpR promoter: bla
    934..1794    +  CDS            AmpR: β-lactamase; bla; confers resistance to ampicillin, carbenicillin, and related antibiotics
   1965..2553    +  rep_origin     ori: high-copy-number ColE1/pMB1/pBR322/pUC origin of replication
   2736..2792    +  CDS            lacI (fragment): lac repressor; lacI; The lac repressor binds to the lac operator to inhibit transcription in E. coli. This inhibition can be relieved by adding lactose or isopropyl-β-D-thiogalactopyranoside (IPTG).
   2799..3128    +  promoter       SV40 promoter: SV40 enhancer and early promoter
   3328..3447    +  CDS            gpt (fragment): XGPT_ECOLI - Also known as gpp, gxu. Experimental evidence at protein level: Swiss-Prot protein existence level 1. Purine salvage pathway enzyme that catalyzes the transfer of the ribosyl-5-phosphate group from 5-phospho-alpha-D-ribose 1- diphosphate (PRPP) to the N9 position of the 6-oxopurines guanine and xanthine to form the corresponding ribonucleotides GMP (guanosine 5'- monophosphate) and XMP (xanthosine 5'-monophosphate), with the release of PPi. To a lesser extent, also acts on hypoxanthine (PubMed:9100006, PubMed:3886014). Does not ribophosphorylate adenine (PubMed:3886014). From Esch
   3447..3782    +  CDS            gpt (fragment): XGPT_ECOLI - Also known as gpp, gxu. Experimental evidence at protein level: Swiss-Prot protein existence level 1. Purine salvage pathway enzyme that catalyzes the transfer of the ribosyl-5-phosphate group from 5-phospho-alpha-D-ribose 1- diphosphate (PRPP) to the N9 position of the 6-oxopurines guanine and xanthine to form the corresponding ribonucleotides GMP (guanosine 5'- monophosphate) and XMP (xanthosine 5'-monophosphate), with the release of PPi. To a lesser extent, also acts on hypoxanthine (PubMed:9100006, PubMed:3886014). Does not ribophosphorylate adenine (PubMed:3886014). From Esch
   3877..4182    +  CDS            frsA (fragment): FRSA_ECOLI - Also known as yafA. Experimental evidence at protein level: Swiss-Prot protein existence level 1. Catalyzes the hydrolysis of esters (PubMed:15808744). Displays esterase activity toward pNP-butyrate (PubMed:15808744). May stimulate mixed-acid fermentation by acting as a fermentation/respiration switch that down-regulates respiration and up- regulates fermentation rates (PubMed:15169777). From Escherichia coli (strain K12).
   4186..4260    +  CDS            small t antigen (fragment): SV40 (simian virus 40) small t antigen
   4262..4327    +  intron         small t intron: SV40 (simian virus 40) small t antigen intron
   4457..4477    +  CDS            SV40 NLS: nuclear localization signal of SV40 (simian virus 40) large T antigen
   4796..4879    +  CDS            large T antigen (fragment): large T antigen from SV40 (simian virus 40)
   4902..5036    +  polyA_signal   SV40 poly(A) signal: SV40 polyadenylation signal
   5203..5532    +  CDS            nef (fragment): NEF_HV1BR - Experimental evidence at protein level: Swiss-Prot protein existence level 1. Extracellular Nef protein targets CD4(+) T-lymphocytes for apoptosis by interacting with CXCR4 surface receptors (PubMed:14990729). From Human immunodeficiency virus type 1 group M subtype B (isolate BRU/LAI) (HIV-1).
   5580..5837    +  LTR            5' LTR (truncated): truncated 5' long terminal repeat (LTR) from HIV-1
   5884..6009    +  misc_feature   HIV-1 Ψ: packaging signal of human immunodeficiency virus type 1
   5993..6331    +  CDS            HIV-1 gag (fragment): gag protein from human immunodeficiency virus 1; gag
   6506..6739    +  misc_feature   RRE: The Rev response element (RRE) of HIV-1 allows for Rev-dependent mRNA export from the nucleus to the cytoplasm.
   7116..7216    +  CDS            Rev (fragment): human immunodeficiency virus 1 (HIV-1) Rev protein; rev; enhances nuclear export of unspliced and incompletely spliced viral mRNAs
   7253..7370    +  misc_feature   cPPT/CTS: central polypurine tract and central termination sequence of HIV-1
   7407..7430    -  misc_feature   MCS (fragment): pBluescript multiple cloning site
   8112..8519    +  promoter       SFFV promoter: spleen focus-forming virus long terminal repeat (LTR) promoter
   8594..12697   +  CDS            Cas9: Cas9 (Csn1) endonuclease from the Streptococcus pyogenes Type II CRISPR/Cas system generates RNA-guided double strand breaks in DNA
  12833..13528   +  CDS            TagBFP: TagBFP is a basic (constitutively fluorescent) blue fluorescent protein published in 2008, derived from Entacmaea quadricolor. It is reported to be a very rapidly-maturing monomer with very low acid sensitivity.
  13574..13759   +  CDS            KRAB: Krüppel-associated box (KRAB) transcriptional repression domain from the human zinc finger protein ZNF10 (Margolin et al., 1994)
  13774..13804   +  misc_feature   MCS (fragment): pUC18/19 multiple cloning site
  13805..13823   +  misc_feature   MCS (fragment): pBluescript multiple cloning site
  13823..14411   +  misc_feature   WPRE: woodchuck hepatitis virus posttranscriptional regulatory element
  14412..14434   +  misc_feature   MCS (fragment): pBluescript multiple cloning site
  14451..14519   +  CDS            nef (fragment): NEF_HV1Z2 - Experimental evidence at protein level: Swiss-Prot protein existence level 1. Extracellular Nef protein targets CD4(+) T-lymphocytes for apoptosis by interacting with CXCR4 surface receptors. From Human immunodeficiency virus type 1 group M subtype D (isolate Z2/CDC-Z34) (HIV-1).
  14521..14754   +  LTR            3' LTR (ΔU3): self-inactivating 3' long terminal repeat (LTR) from HIV-1
>Addgene plasmid #85969 | pMH0001 | addgene full sequence | sequence record 238432 | Addgene NGS Result
ATCTAGAATTAATTCCGTGTATTCTATAGTGTCACCTAAATCGTATGTGTATGATACATAAGGTTATGTA
TTAATTGTAGCCGCGTTCTAACGACAATATGTACAAGCCTAATTGTGTAGCATCTGGCTTACTGAAGCAG
ACCCTATCATCTCTCTCGTAAACTGCCGTCAGAGTCGGTTTGGTTGGACGAACCTTCTGAGTTTCTGGTA
ACGCCGTCCCGCACCCGGAAATGGTCAGCGAACCAATCAGCAGGGTCATCGCTAGCCAGATCCTCTACGC
CGGACGCATCGTGGCCGGCATCACCGGCGCCACAGGTGCGGTTGCTGGCGCCTATATCGCCGACATCACC
GATGGGGAAGATCGGGCTCGCCACTTCGGGCTCATGAGCGCTTGTTTCGGCGTGGGTATGGTGGCAGGCC
CCGTGGCCGGGGGACTGTTGGGCGCCATCTCCTTGCATGCACCATTCCTTGCGGCGGCGGTGCTCAACGG
CCTCAACCTACTACTGGGCTGCTTCCTAATGCAGGAGTCGCATAAGGGAGAGCGTCGAATGGTGCACTCT
CAGTACAATCTGCTCTGATGCCGCATAGTTAAGCCAGCCCCGACACCCGCCAACACCCGCTGACGCGCCC
TGACGGGCTTGTCTGCTCCCGGCATCCGCTTACAGACAAGCTGTGACCGTCTCCGGGAGCTGCATGTGTC
AGAGGTTTTCACCGTCATCACCGAAACGCGCGAGACGAAAGGGCCTCGTGATACGCCTATTTTTATAGGT
TAATGTCATGATAATAATGGTTTCTTAGACGTCAGGTGGCACTTTTCGGGGAAATGTGCGCGGAACCCCT
ATTTGTTTATTTTTCTAAATACATTCAAATATGTATCCGCTCATGAGACAATAACCCTGATAAATGCTTC
AATAATATTGAAAAAGGAAGAGTATGAGTATTCAACATTTCCGTGTCGCCCTTATTCCCTTTTTTGCGGC
ATTTTGCCTTCCTGTTTTTGCTCACCCAGAAACGCTGGTGAAAGTAAAAGATGCTGAAGATCAGTTGGGT
GCACGAGTGGGTTACATCGAACTGGATCTCAACAGCGGTAAGATCCTTGAGAGTTTTCGCCCCGAAGAAC
GTTTTCCAATGATGAGCACTTTTAAAGTTCTGCTATGTGGCGCGGTATTATCCCGTATTGACGCCGGGCA
AGAGCAACTCGGTCGCCGCATACACTATTCTCAGAATGACTTGGTTGAGTACTCACCAGTCACAGAAAAG
CATCTTACGGATGGCATGACAGTAAGAGAATTATGCAGTGCTGCCATAACCATGAGTGATAACACTGCGG
CCAACTTACTTCTGACAACGATCGGAGGACCGAAGGAGCTAACCGCTTTTTTGCACAACATGGGGGATCA
TGTAACTCGCCTTGATCGTTGGGAACCGGAGCTGAATGAAGCCATACCAAACGACGAGCGTGACACCACG
ATGCCTGTAGCAATGGCAACAACGTTGCGCAAACTATTAACTGGCGAACTACTTACTCTAGCTTCCCGGC
AACAATTAATAGACTGGATGGAGGCGGATAAAGTTGCAGGACCACTTCTGCGCTCGGCCCTTCCGGCTGG
CTGGTTTATTGCTGATAAATCTGGAGCCGGTGAGCGTGGGTCTCGCGGTATCATTGCAGCACTGGGGCCA
GATGGTAAGCCCTCCCGTATCGTAGTTATCTACACGACGGGGAGTCAGGCAACTATGGATGAACGAAATA
GACAGATCGCTGAGATAGGTGCCTCACTGATTAAGCATTGGTAACTGTCAGACCAAGTTTACTCATATAT
ACTTTAGATTGATTTAAAACTTCATTTTTAATTTAAAAGGATCTAGGTGAAGATCCTTTTTGATAATCTC
ATGACCAAAATCCCTTAACGTGAGTTTTCGTTCCACTGAGCGTCAGACCCCGTAGAAAAGATCAAAGGAT
CTTCTTGAGATCCTTTTTTTCTGCGCGTAATCTGCTGCTTGCAAACAAAAAAACCACCGCTACCAGCGGT
GGTTTGTTTGCCGGATCAAGAGCTACCAACTCTTTTTCCGAAGGTAACTGGCTTCAGCAGAGCGCAGATA
CCAAATACTGTTCTTCTAGTGTAGCCGTAGTTAGGCCACCACTTCAAGAACTCTGTAGCACCGCCTACAT
ACCTCGCTCTGCTAATCCTGTTACCAGTGGCTGCTGCCAGTGGCGATAAGTCGTGTCTTACCGGGTTGGA
CTCAAGACGATAGTTACCGGATAAGGCGCAGCGGTCGGGCTGAACGGGGGGTTCGTGCACACAGCCCAGC
TTGGAGCGAACGACCTACACCGAACTGAGATACCTACAGCGTGAGCTATGAGAAAGCGCCACGCTTCCCG
AAGGGAGAAAGGCGGACAGGTATCCGGTAAGCGGCAGGGTCGGAACAGGAGAGCGCACGAGGGAGCTTCC
AGGGGGAAACGCCTGGTATCTTTATAGTCCTGTCGGGTTTCGCCACCTCTGACTTGAGCGTCGATTTTTG
TGATGCTCGTCAGGGGGGCGGAGCCTATGGAAAAACGCCAGCAACGCGGCCTTTTTACGGTTCCTGGCCT
TTTGCTGGCCTTTTGCTCACATGTTCTTTCCTGCGTTATCCCCTGATTCTGTGGATAACCGTATTACCGC
CTTTGAGTGAGCTGATACCGCTCGCCGCAGCCGAACGACCGAGCGCAGCGAGTCAGTGAGCGAGGAAGCG
GAAGAGCGCCCAATACGCAAACCGCCTCTCCCCGCGCGTTGGCCGATTCATTAATGCAGCTGTGGAATGT
GTGTCAGTTAGGGTGTGGAAAGTCCCCAGGCTCCCCAGCAGGCAGAAGTATGCAAAGCATGCATCTCAAT
TAGTCAGCAACCAGGTGTGGAAAGTCCCCAGGCTCCCCAGCAGGCAGAAGTATGCAAAGCATGCATCTCA
ATTAGTCAGCAACCATAGTCCCGCCCCTAACTCCGCCCATCCCGCCCCTAACTCCGCCCAGTTCCGCCCA
TTCTCCGCCCCATGGCTGACTAATTTTTTTTATTTATGCAGAGGCCGAGGCCGCCTCGGCCTCTGAGCTA
TTCCAGAAGTAGTGAGGAGGCTTTTTTGGAGGCCTAGGCTTTTGCAAAAAGCTTGGACACAAGACAGGCT
TGCGAGATATGTTTGAGAATACCACTTTATCCCGCGTCAGGGAGAGGCAGTGCGTAAAAAGACGCGGACT
CATGTGAAATACTGGTTTTTAGTGCGCCAGATCTCTATAATCTCGCGCAACCTATTTTCCCCTCGAACAC
TTTTTAAGCCGTAGATAAACAGGCTGGGACACTTCACATGAGCGAAAAATACATCGTCACCTGGGACATG
TTGCAGATCCATGCACGTAAACTCGCAAGCCGACTGATGCCTTCTGAACAATGGAAAGGCATTATTGCCG
TAAGCCGTGGCGGTCTGTACCGGGTGCGTTACTGGCGCGTGAACTGGGTATTCGTCATGTCGATACCGTT
TGTATTTCCAGCTACGATCACGACAACCAGCGCGAGCTTAAAGTGCTGAAACGCGCAGAAGGCGATGGCG
AAGGCTTCATCGTTATTGATGACCTGGTGGATACCGGTGGTACTGCGGTTGCGATTCGTGAAATGTATCC
AAAAGCGCACTTTGTCACCATCTTCGCAAAACCGGCTGGTCGTCCGCTGGTTGATGACTATGTTGTTGAT
ATCCCGCAAGATACCTGGATTGAACAGCCGTGGGATATGGGCGTCGTATTCGTCCCGCCAATCTCCGGTC
GCTAATCTTTTCAACGCCTGGCACTGCCGGGCGTTGTTCTTTTTAACTTCAGGCGGGTTACAATAGTTTC
CAGTAAGTATTCTGGAGGCTGCATCCATGACACAGGCAAACCTGAGCGAAACCCTGTTCAAACCCCGCTT
TAAACATCCTGAAACCTCGACGCTAGTCCGCCGCTTTAATCACGGCGCACAACCGCCTGTGCAGTCGGCC
CTTGATGGTAAAACCATCCCTCACTGGTATCGCATGATTAACCGTCTGATGTGGATCTGGCGCGGCATTG
ACCCACGCGAAATCCTCGACGTCCAGGCACGTATTGTGATGAGCGATGCCGAACGTACCGACGATGATTT
ATACGATACGGTGATTGGCTACCGTGGCGGCAACTGGATTTATGAGTGGGCCCCGGATCTTTGTGAAGGA
ACCTTACTTCTGTGGTGTGACATAATTGGACAAACTACCTACAGAGATTTAAAGCTCTAAGGTAAATATA
AAATTTTTAAGTGTATAATGTGTTAAACTACTGATTCTAATTGTTTGTGTATTTTAGATTCCAACCTATG
GAACTGATGAATGGGAGCAGTGGTGGAATGCCTTTAATGAGGAAAACCTGTTTTGCTCAGAAGAAATGCC
ATCTAGTGATGATGAGGCTACTGCTGACTCTCAACATTCTACTCCTCCAAAAAAGAAGAGAAAGGTAGAA
GACCCCAAGGACTTTCCTTCAGAATTGCTAAGTTTTTTGAGTCATGCTGTGTTTAGTAATAGAACTCTTG
CTTGCTTTGCTATTTACACCACAAAGGAAAAAGCTGCACTGCTATACAAGAAAATTATGGAAAAATATTC
TGTAACCTTTATAAGTAGGCATAACAGTTATAATCATAACATACTGTTTTTTCTTACTCCACACAGGCAT
AGAGTGTCTGCTATTAATAACTATGCTCAAAAATTGTGTACCTTTAGCTTTTTAATTTGTAAAGGGGTTA
ATAAGGAATATTTGATGTATAGTGCCTTGACTAGAGATCATAATCAGCCATACCACATTTGTAGAGGTTT
TACTTGCTTTAAAAAACCTCCCACACCTCCCCCTGAACCTGAAACATAAAATGAATGCAATTGTTGTTGT
TAACTTGTTTATTGCAGCTTATAATGGTTACAAATAAAGCAATAGCATCACAAATTTCACAAATAAAGCA
TTTTTTTCACTGCATTCTAGTTGTGGTTTGTCCAAACTCATCAATGTATCTTATCATGTCTGGATCAACT
GGATAACTCAAGCTAACCAAAATCATCCCAAACTTCCCACCCCATACCCTATTACCACTGCCAATTACCT
GTGGTTTCATTTACTCTAAACCTGTGATTCCTCTGAATTATTTTCATTTTAAAGAAATTGTATTTGTTAA
ATATGTACTACAAACTTAGTAGTTGGAAGGGCTAATTCACTCCCAAAGAAGACAAGATATCCTTGATCTG
TGGATCTACCACACACAAGGCTACTTCCCTGATTAGCAGAACTACACACCAGGGCCAGGGGTCAGATATC
CACTGACCTTTGGATGGTGCTACAAGCTAGTACCAGTTGAGCCAGATAAGGTAGAAGAGGCCAATAAAGG
AGAGAACACCAGCTTGTTACACCCTGTGAGCCTGCATGGGATGGATGACCCGGAGAGAGAAGTGTTAGAG
TGGAGGTTTGACAGCCGCCTAGCATTTCATCACGTGGCCCGAGAGCTGCATCCGGAGTACTTCAAGAACT
GCTGATATCGAGCTTGCTACAAGGGACTTTCCGCTGGGGACTTTCCAGGGAGGCGTGGCCTGGGCGGGAC
TGGGGAGTGGCGAGCCCTCAGATCCTGCATATAAGCAGCTGCTTTTTGCCTGTACTGGGTCTCTCTGGTT
AGACCAGATCTGAGCCTGGGAGCTCTCTGGCTAACTAGGGAACCCACTGCTTAAGCCTCAATAAAGCTTG
CCTTGAGTGCTTCAAGTAGTGTGTGCCCGTCTGTTGTGTGACTCTGGTAACTAGAGATCCCTCAGACCCT
TTTAGTCAGTGTGGAAAATCTCTAGCAGTGGCGCCCGAACAGGGACTTGAAAGCGAAAGGGAAACCAGAG
GAGCTCTCTCGACGCAGGACTCGGCTTGCTGAAGCGCGCACGGCAAGAGGCGAGGGGCGGCGACTGGTGA
GTACGCCAAAAATTTTGACTAGCGGAGGCTAGAAGGAGAGAGATGGGTGCGAGAGCGTCAGTATTAAGCG
GGGGAGAATTAGATCGCGATGGGAAAAAATTCGGTTAAGGCCAGGGGGAAAGAAAAAATATAAATTAAAA
CATATAGTATGGGCAAGCAGGGAGCTAGAACGATTCGCAGTTAATCCTGGCCTGTTAGAAACATCAGAAG
GCTGTAGACAAATACTGGGACAGCTACAACCATCCCTTCAGACAGGATCAGAAGAACTTAGATCATTATA
TAATACAGTAGCAACCCTCTATTGTGTGCATCAAAGGATAGAGATAAAAGACACCAAGGAAGCTTTAGAC
AAGATAGAGGAAGAGCAAAACAAAAGTAAGACCACCGCACAGCAAGCGGCCGGCCGCTGATCTTCAGACC
TGGAGGAGGAGATATGAGGGACAATTGGAGAAGTGAATTATATAAATATAAAGTAGTAAAAATTGAACCA
TTAGGAGTAGCACCCACCAAGGCAAAGAGAAGAGTGGTGCAGAGAGAAAAAAGAGCAGTGGGAATAGGAG
CTTTGTTCCTTGGGTTCTTGGGAGCAGCAGGAAGCACTATGGGCGCAGCGTCAATGACGCTGACGGTACA
GGCCAGACAATTATTGTCTGGTATAGTGCAGCAGCAGAACAATTTGCTGAGGGCTATTGAGGCGCAACAG
CATCTGTTGCAACTCACAGTCTGGGGCATCAAGCAGCTCCAGGCAAGAATCCTGGCTGTGGAAAGATACC
TAAAGGATCAACAGCTCCTGGGGATTTGGGGTTGCTCTGGAAAACTCATTTGCACCACTGCTGTGCCTTG
GAATGCTAGTTGGAGTAATAAATCTCTGGAACAGATTTGGAATCACACGACCTGGATGGAGTGGGACAGA
GAAATTAACAATTACACAAGCTTAATACACTCCTTAATTGAAGAATCGCAAAACCAGCAAGAAAAGAATG
AACAAGAATTATTGGAATTAGATAAATGGGCAAGTTTGTGGAATTGGTTTAACATAACAAATTGGCTGTG
GTATATAAAATTATTCATAATGATAGTAGGAGGCTTGGTAGGTTTAAGAATAGTTTTTGCTGTACTTTCT
ATAGTGAATAGAGTTAGGCAGGGATATTCACCATTATCGTTTCAGACCCACCTCCCAACCCCGAGGGGAC
CCGACAGGCCCGAAGGAATAGAAGAAGAAGGTGGAGAGAGAGACAGAGACAGATCCATTCGATTAGTGAA
CGGATCTCGACGGTATCGCCAAATGGCAGTATTCATCCACAATTTTAAAAGAAAAGGGGGGATTGGGGGG
TACAGTGCAGGGGAAAGAATAGTAGACATAATAGCAACAGACATACAAACTAAAGAATTACAAAAACAAA
TTACAAAAATTCAAAATTTTCGGGTTTATTACAGGGACAGCAGAGATCCAGTTTGGATCGATAAGCTTGA
TATCGAATTCGGGAGGTGGTCCCTGCAGTTACGCCAATGATAACCCCCGCCAGAAAAATCTTAGTAGCCT
TCCCTTTTTGTTTTCCGTGCCCCAACTCGGCGGATTGACTCGGCCCCTTCCGGAAACACCCGAATCAACT
TCTAGTCAAATTATTGTTCACGCCGCAATGACCCACCCCTGGCCCGCGTCTGTGGAACTGACCCCTGGTG
TACAGGAGAGTTCGCTGCTGAAAGTGGTCCCAAAGGGGTACTAGTTTTTAAGCTCCCAACTCCCCCTCCC
CCAGCGTCTGGAGGATTCCACACCCTCGCACCGCAGGGGCGAGGAAGTGGGCGGAGTCCGGTTTTGGCGC
CAGCCGCTGAGGCTGCCAAGCAGAAAAGCCACCGCTGAGGAGACTCCGGTCACTGTCCTCGCCCCGCCTC
CCCCTTCCCTCCCCTTGGGGACCACCGGGCGCCACGCCGCGAACGGTAAGTGCCGCGGTCGTCGGCGCCT
CCGCCCTCCCCCTAGGGCCCCAATTCCCAGCGGGCGCGGCGCGCGGCCCCGCGCGCAGCTCCCGGCTCCC
TCCCCCTTCGGATGTGGCTTGAGCTGTAGGCGCGGAGTCCTGCAGCCCCGATAAAATAAAAGATTTTATT
TAGTCTCCAGAAAAAGGGGGGAATGAAAGACCCCACCTGTAGGTTTGGCAAGCTAGCTGCAGTAACGCCA
TTTTGCAAGGCATGGAAAAATACCAAACCAAGAATAGAGAAGTTCAGATCAAGGGCGGGTACATGAAAAT
AGCTAACGTTGGGCCAAACAGGATATCTGCGGTGAGCAGTTTCGGCCCCGGCCCGGGGCCAAGAACAGAT
GGTCACCGCAGTTTCGGCCCCGGCCCGAGGCCAAGAACAGATGGTCCCCAGATATGGCCCAACCCTCAGC
AGTTTCTTAAGACCCATCAGATGTTTCCAGGCTCCCCCAAGGACCTGAAATGACCCTGCGCCTTATTTGA
ATTAACCAATCAGCCTGCTTCTCGCTTCTGTTCGCGCGCTTCTGCTTCCCGAGCTCTATAAAAGAGCTCA
CAACCCCTCACTCGGCGCGCCAGTCCTCCGACAGACTGAGTCGCCCGGGGGGGATCTGGAGCTCTCGAGA
ATTCTCACGCGTCTGCAGGATATCAAGCTTGCGGTACCGCGGGCCCGGCCACCATGGACAAGAAGTACAG
CATCGGCCTGGCCATCGGCACCAACTCTGTGGGCTGGGCCGTGATCACCGACGAGTACAAGGTGCCCAGC
AAGAAATTCAAGGTGCTGGGCAACACCGACCGGCACAGCATCAAGAAGAACCTGATCGGCGCCCTGCTGT
TCGACAGCGGAGAAACAGCCGAGGCCACCCGGCTGAAGAGAACCGCCAGAAGAAGATACACCAGACGGAA
GAACCGGATCTGCTATCTGCAAGAGATCTTCAGCAACGAGATGGCCAAGGTGGACGACAGCTTCTTCCAC
AGACTGGAAGAGTCCTTCCTGGTGGAAGAGGATAAGAAGCACGAGCGGCACCCCATCTTCGGCAACATCG
TGGACGAGGTGGCCTACCACGAGAAGTACCCCACCATCTACCACCTGAGAAAGAAACTGGTGGACAGCAC
CGACAAGGCCGACCTGCGGCTGATCTATCTGGCCCTGGCCCACATGATCAAGTTCCGGGGCCACTTCCTG
ATCGAGGGCGACCTGAACCCCGACAACAGCGACGTGGACAAGCTGTTCATCCAGCTGGTGCAGACCTACA
ACCAGCTGTTCGAGGAAAACCCCATCAACGCCAGCGGCGTGGACGCCAAGGCCATCCTGTCTGCCAGACT
GAGCAAGAGCAGACGGCTGGAAAATCTGATCGCCCAGCTGCCCGGCGAGAAGAAGAATGGCCTGTTCGGC
AACCTGATTGCCCTGAGCCTGGGCCTGACCCCCAACTTCAAGAGCAACTTCGACCTGGCCGAGGATGCCA
AACTGCAGCTGAGCAAGGACACCTACGACGACGACCTGGACAACCTGCTGGCCCAGATCGGCGACCAGTA
CGCCGACCTGTTTCTGGCCGCCAAGAACCTGTCCGACGCCATCCTGCTGAGCGACATCCTGAGAGTGAAC
ACCGAGATCACCAAGGCCCCCCTGAGCGCCTCTATGATCAAGAGATACGACGAGCACCACCAGGACCTGA
CCCTGCTGAAAGCTCTCGTGCGGCAGCAGCTGCCTGAGAAGTACAAAGAGATTTTCTTCGACCAGAGCAA
GAACGGCTACGCCGGCTACATCGATGGCGGAGCCAGCCAGGAAGAGTTCTACAAGTTCATCAAGCCCATC
CTGGAAAAGATGGACGGCACCGAGGAACTGCTCGTGAAGCTGAACAGAGAGGACCTGCTGCGGAAGCAGC
GGACCTTCGACAACGGCAGCATCCCCCACCAGATCCACCTGGGAGAGCTGCACGCCATTCTGCGGCGGCA
GGAAGATTTTTACCCATTCCTGAAGGACAACCGGGAAAAGATCGAGAAGATCCTGACCTTCCGCATCCCC
TACTACGTGGGCCCTCTGGCCAGGGGAAACAGCAGATTCGCCTGGATGACCAGAAAGAGCGAGGAAACCA
TCACCCCCTGGAACTTCGAGGAAGTGGTGGACAAGGGCGCCAGCGCCCAGAGCTTCATCGAGCGGATGAC
CAACTTCGATAAGAACCTGCCCAACGAGAAGGTGCTGCCCAAGCACAGCCTGCTGTACGAGTACTTCACC
GTGTACAACGAGCTGACCAAAGTGAAATACGTGACCGAGGGAATGAGAAAGCCCGCCTTCCTGAGCGGCG
AGCAGAAAAAAGCCATCGTGGACCTGCTGTTCAAGACCAACCGGAAAGTGACCGTGAAGCAGCTGAAAGA
GGACTACTTCAAGAAAATCGAGTGCTTCGACTCCGTGGAAATCTCCGGCGTGGAAGATCGGTTCAACGCC
TCCCTGGGCACATACCACGATCTGCTGAAAATTATCAAGGACAAGGACTTCCTGGACAATGAGGAAAACG
AGGACATTCTGGAAGATATCGTGCTGACCCTGACACTGTTTGAGGACAGAGAGATGATCGAGGAACGGCT
GAAAACCTATGCCCACCTGTTCGACGACAAAGTGATGAAGCAGCTGAAGCGGCGGAGATACACCGGCTGG
GGCAGGCTGAGCCGGAAGCTGATCAACGGCATCCGGGACAAGCAGTCCGGCAAGACAATCCTGGATTTCC
TGAAGTCCGACGGCTTCGCCAACAGAAACTTCATGCAGCTGATCCACGACGACAGCCTGACCTTTAAAGA
GGACATCCAGAAAGCCCAGGTGTCCGGCCAGGGCGATAGCCTGCACGAGCACATTGCCAATCTGGCCGGC
AGCCCCGCCATTAAGAAGGGCATCCTGCAGACAGTGAAGGTGGTGGACGAGCTCGTGAAAGTGATGGGCC
GGCACAAGCCCGAGAACATCGTGATCGAAATGGCCAGAGAGAACCAGACCACCCAGAAGGGACAGAAGAA
CAGCCGCGAGAGAATGAAGCGGATCGAAGAGGGCATCAAAGAGCTGGGCAGCCAGATCCTGAAAGAACAC
CCCGTGGAAAACACCCAGCTGCAGAACGAGAAGCTGTACCTGTACTACCTGCAGAATGGGCGGGATATGT
ACGTGGACCAGGAACTGGACATCAACCGGCTGTCCGACTACGATGTGGACGCTATCGTGCCTCAGAGCTT
TCTGAAGGACGACTCCATCGATAACAAAGTGCTGACTCGGAGCGACAAGAACCGGGGCAAGAGCGACAAC
GTGCCCTCCGAAGAGGTCGTGAAGAAGATGAAGAACTACTGGCGCCAGCTGCTGAATGCCAAGCTGATTA
CCCAGAGGAAGTTCGACAATCTGACCAAGGCCGAGAGAGGCGGCCTGAGCGAACTGGATAAGGCCGGCTT
CATCAAGAGACAGCTGGTGGAAACCCGGCAGATCACAAAGCACGTGGCACAGATCCTGGACTCCCGGATG
AACACTAAGTACGACGAGAACGACAAACTGATCCGGGAAGTGAAAGTGATCACCCTGAAGTCCAAGCTGG
TGTCCGATTTCCGGAAGGATTTCCAGTTTTACAAAGTGCGCGAGATCAACAACTACCACCACGCCCACGA
CGCCTACCTGAACGCCGTCGTGGGAACCGCCCTGATCAAAAAGTACCCTAAGCTGGAAAGCGAGTTCGTG
TACGGCGACTACAAGGTGTACGACGTGCGGAAGATGATCGCCAAGAGCGAGCAGGAAATCGGCAAGGCTA
CCGCCAAGTACTTCTTCTACAGCAACATCATGAACTTTTTCAAGACCGAGATTACCCTGGCCAACGGCGA
GATCCGGAAGCGGCCTCTGATCGAGACAAACGGCGAAACAGGCGAGATCGTGTGGGATAAGGGCCGGGAC
TTTGCCACCGTGCGGAAAGTGCTGTCTATGCCCCAAGTGAATATCGTGAAAAAGACCGAGGTGCAGACAG
GCGGCTTCAGCAAAGAGTCTATCCTGCCCAAGAGGAACAGCGACAAGCTGATCGCCAGAAAGAAGGACTG
GGACCCTAAGAAGTACGGCGGCTTCGACAGCCCCACCGTGGCCTATTCTGTGCTGGTGGTGGCCAAAGTG
GAAAAGGGCAAGTCCAAGAAACTGAAGAGTGTGAAAGAGCTGCTGGGGATCACCATCATGGAAAGAAGCA
GCTTCGAGAAGAATCCCATCGACTTTCTGGAAGCCAAGGGCTACAAAGAAGTGAAAAAGGACCTGATCAT
CAAGCTGCCTAAGTACTCCCTGTTCGAGCTGGAAAACGGCCGGAAGAGAATGCTGGCCTCTGCCGGCGAA
CTGCAGAAGGGAAACGAACTGGCCCTGCCCTCCAAATATGTGAACTTCCTGTACCTGGCCAGCCACTATG
AGAAGCTGAAGGGCTCCCCCGAGGATAATGAGCAGAAACAGCTGTTTGTGGAACAGCACAAACACTACCT
GGACGAGATCATCGAGCAGATCAGCGAGTTCTCCAAGAGAGTGATCCTGGCCGACGCTAATCTGGACAAG
GTGCTGAGCGCCTACAACAAGCACAGAGACAAGCCTATCAGAGAGCAGGCCGAGAATATCATCCACCTGT
TTACCCTGACCAATCTGGGAGCCCCTGCCGCCTTCAAGTACTTTGACACCACCATCGACCGGAAGAGGTA
CACCAGCACCAAAGAGGTGCTGGACGCCACCCTGATCCACCAGAGCATCACCGGCCTGTACGAGACACGG
ATCGACCTGTCTCAGCTGGGAGGCGACGCCTATCCCTATGACGTGCCCGATTATGCCAGCCTGGGCAGCG
GCTCCCCCAAGAAAAAACGCAAGGTGGAAGATCCTAAGAAAAAGCGGAAAGTGGACGGCATTGGTAGTGG
GAGCAACGGCAGCAGCGGATCCAGCGAGCTGATTAAGGAGAACATGCACATGAAGCTGTACATGGAGGGC
ACCGTGGACAACCATCACTTCAAGTGCACATCCGAGGGCGAAGGCAAGCCCTACGAGGGCACCCAGACCA
TGAGAATCAAGGTGGTCGAGGGCGGCCCTCTCCCCTTCGCCTTCGACATCCTGGCTACTAGCTTCCTCTA
CGGCAGCAAGACCTTCATCAACCACACCCAGGGCATCCCCGACTTCTTCAAGCAGTCCTTCCCTGAGGGC
TTCACATGGGAGAGAGTCACCACATACGAAGACGGGGGCGTGCTGACCGCTACCCAGGACACCAGCCTCC
AGGACGGCTGCCTCATCTACAACGTCAAGATCAGAGGGGTGAACTTCACATCCAACGGCCCTGTGATGCA
GAAGAAAACACTCGGCTGGGAGGCCTTCACCGAGACGCTGTACCCCGCTGACGGCGGCCTGGAAGGCAGA
AACGACATGGCCCTGAAGCTCGTGGGCGGGAGCCATCTGATCGCAAACATCAAGACCACATATAGATCCA
AGAAACCCGCTAAGAACCTCAAGATGCCTGGCGTCTACTATGTGGACTACAGACTGGAAAGAATCAAGGA
GGCCAACAACGAGACCTACGTCGAGCAGCACGAGGTGGCAGTGGCCAGATACTGCGACCTCCCTAGCAAA
CTGGGGCACAAGCTTAATGGCGGTGGCGGAGGGATGGATGCTAAGTCACTAACTGCCTGGTCCCGGACAC
TGGTGACCTTCAAGGATGTATTTGTGGACTTCACCAGGGAGGAGTGGAAGCTGCTGGACACTGCTCAGCA
GATCGTGTACAGAAATGTGATGCTGGAGAACTATAAGAACCTGGTTTCCTTGGGTTATCAGCTTACTAAG
CCAGATGTGATCCTCCGGTTGGAGAAGGGAGAAGAGCCCTAGTAAGGCCGCGACTCTAGAGTCGACCTGC
AGGCATGCAAGCTTGATATCAAGCTTATCGATAATCAACCTCTGGATTACAAAATTTGTGAAAGATTGAC
TGGTATTCTTAACTATGTTGCTCCTTTTACGCTATGTGGATACGCTGCTTTAATGCCTTTGTATCATGCT
ATTGCTTCCCGTATGGCTTTCATTTTCTCCTCCTTGTATAAATCCTGGTTGCTGTCTCTTTATGAGGAGT
TGTGGCCCGTTGTCAGGCAACGTGGCGTGGTGTGCACTGTGTTTGCTGACGCAACCCCCACTGGTTGGGG
CATTGCCACCACCTGTCAGCTCCTTTCCGGGACTTTCGCTTTCCCCCTCCCTATTGCCACGGCGGAACTC
ATCGCCGCCTGCCTTGCCCGCTGCTGGACAGGGGCTCGGCTGTTGGGCACTGACAATTCCGTGGTGTTGT
CGGGGAAATCATCGTCCTTTCCTTGGCTGCTCGCCTGTGTTGCCACCTGGATTCTGCGCGGGACGTCCTT
CTGCTACGTCCCTTCGGCCCTCAATCCAGCGGACCTTCCTTCCCGCGGCCTGCTGCCGGCTCTGCGGCCT
CTTCCGCGTCTTCGCCTTCGCCCTCAGACGAGTCGGATCTCCCTTTGGGCCGCCTCCCCGCATCGATACC
GTCGACCTCGAGGGAATTAATTCGAGCTCGGTACCTTTAAGACCAATGACTTACAAGGCAGCTGTAGATC
TTAGCCACTTTTTAAAAGAAAAGGGGGGACTGGAAGGGCTAATTCACTCCCAACGAAGACAAGATCTGCT
TTTTGCTTGTACTGGGTCTCTCTGGTTAGACCAGATCTGAGCCTGGGAGCTCTCTGGCTAACTAGGGAAC
CCACTGCTTAAGCCTCAATAAAGCTTGCCTTGAGTGCTTCAAGTAGTGTGTGCCCGTCTGTTGTGTGACT
CTGGTAACTAGAGATCCCTCAGACCCTTTTAGTCAGTGTGGAAAATCTCTAGCAGC
